Addgene plasmid #165598: pAS1-Prig-3::tagBFP
Purpose: rig-3 promoter derive BFP expression in AVA head neurons.
Depositing lab: Andrew Leifer. Depositing organization: Princeton University. Publication: Decoding locomotion from population neural activity in moving C. elegans. Hallinen KM, Dempsey R, Scholz M, Yu X, Linder A, Randi F, Sharma AK, Shaevitz JW, Leifer AM. Elife. 2021 Jul 29;10:e66135. doi: 10.7554/eLife.66135. PubMed 34323218.
Backbone
  Vector backbone: pAS1
  Backbone manufacturer: Anuj Sharma
  Total vector size (bp): 7331
  Vector type: Worm Expression
Growth in bacteria
  Bacterial resistance: Ampicillin, 100 μg/mL
  Growth temperature: 37°C
  Growth strain: DH5alpha
  Copy number: High Copy
Gene/Insert
  Gene/Insert name: Prig-3, tagBFP
  Species: C. elegans (nematode)
Terms and licenses: Academic/Nonprofit Terms; Industry Terms: Not Available to Industry
Depositor comments: Please visit https://www.biorxiv.org/content/10.1101/445643v2 for bioRxiv preprint.
How to cite: pAS1-Prig-3::tagBFP was a gift from Andrew Leifer (Addgene plasmid # 165598 ; http://n2t.net/addgene:165598 ; RRID:Addgene_165598)
