[The description below was written by a language model from this plasmid's Addgene catalogue record and pLannotate feature annotations shown in this document.]
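Description:
pAS1-Prig-3::tagBFP is a C. elegans (worm) expression plasmid of about 7.3 kb built on the pAS1 backbone, which by its annotated features is a pBluescript-type cloning vector. It is maintained in E. coli as a high-copy plasmid through a ColE1/pUC-family origin and selected with ampicillin via the β-lactamase gene and its native promoter. An f1 phage origin is also present, together with the usual remnants of the lacZα cloning region: lac promoter, lac operator and CAP site, a small lacI fragment, and flanking T7 and T3 promoters around what is left of the multiple cloning site.

The payload sits between the T7 and T3 promoters. According to the catalogue entry, the C. elegans rig-3 promoter drives a blue fluorescent protein. The automated annotation does not label the promoter itself, but there is an unannotated stretch of nearly 2.9 kb between the MCS fragment and the fluorescent protein coding sequence, which is where Prig-3 would be expected to lie. The reporter is identified as mTagBFP2, a monomeric, rapidly maturing blue fluorescent protein derived from Entacmaea quadricolor. Downstream of it the annotation picks up a short fragment matching C. elegans aex-5. This sits in the region where a 3′ UTR would normally be found, but the record does not name the 3′ regulatory element.

The stated purpose is to express BFP in the AVA head neurons, giving a blue cell-identity label for these neurons in transgenic worms. The associated work concerns decoding locomotion from population neural activity in moving animals.
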