Features (pLannotate 1.2.2; 14 found; start..end, strand, type, name):
    121..276     -  CDS            lacZα (fragment): LacZα fragment of β-galactosidase; lacZ fragment
    284..302     +  promoter       T7 promoter: promoter for bacteriophage T7 RNA polymerase
    325..348     +  misc_feature   MCS (fragment): pBluescript multiple cloning site
   3219..4025    +  CDS            mTagBFP2: mTagBFP2 is a basic (constitutively fluorescent) blue fluorescent protein published in 2011, derived from Entacmaea quadricolor. It is reported to be a very rapidly-maturing monomer with very low acid sensitivity.
   4520..4672    +  CDS            aex-5 (fragment): AEX5_CAEEL - Also known as kpc-3 From Caenorhabditis elegans.
   4794..4812    -  promoter       T3 promoter: promoter for bacteriophage T3 RNA polymerase
   4857..4873    -  protein_bind   lac operator: The lac repressor binds to the lac operator to inhibit transcription in E. coli. This inhibition can be relieved by adding lactose or isopropyl-β-D-thiogalactopyranoside (IPTG). lac repressor encoded by lacI
   4881..4911    -  promoter       lac promoter: promoter for the E. coli lac operon
   4926..4947    -  protein_bind   CAP binding site: CAP binding activates transcription in the presence of cAMP. E. coli catabolite activator protein
   4960..5052    -  CDS            lacI (fragment): lac repressor; lacI; The lac repressor binds to the lac operator to inhibit transcription in E. coli. This inhibition can be relieved by adding lactose or isopropyl-β-D-thiogalactopyranoside (IPTG).
   5235..5823    -  rep_origin     ori: high-copy-number ColE1/pMB1/pBR322/pUC origin of replication
   5994..6854    -  CDS            AmpR: β-lactamase; bla; confers resistance to ampicillin, carbenicillin, and related antibiotics
   6855..6959    -  promoter       AmpR promoter: bla
   7012..116     -  rep_origin     f1 ori (across the origin) (sequence partly withheld): f1 bacteriophage origin of replication; arrow indicates direction of (+) strand synthesis
>Addgene plasmid #165598 | pAS1-Prig-3::tagBFP | addgene full sequence | sequence record 327575 | Addgene NGS Result
[116 nt withheld, positions 1-116]
CCCATTCGCCATTCAGGCTGCGCAACTGTTGGGAAGGGCGATCGGTGCGGGCCTCTTCGCTATTACGCCA
GCTGGCGAAAGGGGGATGTGCTGCAAGGCGATTAAGTTGGGTAACGCCAGGGTTTTCCCAGTCACGACGT
TGTAAAACGACGGCCAGTGAGCGCGCGTAATACGACTCACTATAGGGCGAATTGGAGCTCCACCGCGGAC
TAGTGGATCCCCCGGGCTGCAGAATGCGACCCATCATATTGTTCCTATTGTCATGTACAAGCTGTCCCTG
TTTTGCTCGCTTAATCCGTCAACCCCTTCCCCGTTCTAATTAGAGATGAGTGAATTACAATAGAGTTGAA
ACGGAAATCTGAGTGTCTGTAGCTTTCCGCCGCCGCTTTTGTTACGAGATGGTAGACGTCCCTTTCTTGG
TGTTTATTGTCTCACAAACTGTATAATAAAGCACCGTTGTGTAAAAGGCATTTGGTATCAGGAAGATAAA
ATGAATAAAATGCAAATGCGGAATCAAAAATTGCCAAATAATTTTGACCAATAAAATATCAAAAATAATA
GAACAGAAATAAACAAATAAAACTACGGAGAAAATGTGATTATTCCATTAAACAACGTTTTAAACCAACT
TTATTCGTCAGTGGGGAAGGTTTTGGACAAATACCATAGTAAAACTTGTTCGTTTTAATTATACATAATC
AATAATTATAGGTGTTAGAACCAATGGTCGAAATTTAAAAAAAAATCAACATTTTAGAAAATTTCGGCAA
TTTACCGAAATATTGACTGACAATTTTACATATATAAGTGTTTTGAAATAGAATCCCCATTGACGATGCG
CCACCTTAAACAGTAGAACTGTTCCAATCAGAAACTAAATAAATACGGTTATTATATATATATATATATA
TATATATATATAACTTGTTTTTATTATGCATTTCTCAAAACTCACCAAACTCAATCTCTAATTTACGGTT
GTTGAGGAAAATATATTTATCACATTTAGTTGAGACTCTAAAAGAAGTACAACTTTTTTCTTGCAATTCC
TCCACCAATCCAATTTTTCAAGAGTCAATTGCTTGGAGTCCTCGTTTTCTCGTAATCCGATATTCCCCCT
ATTTCTGTGATTTTATTCAGTTTCGTCCTCTTACACCAAAAATCTTCATGACTTTTTTGGTTTTCTGCTT
AATCTTTTTTTTGTTTTTAAAGTCTACCATCCGGCAATTTTTTTTGCAAATGGTTGCTCAGAATTTGACC
TCAGATTAAAATTTTCAGGAACTTCCTGGTCCCATTTCGTCACATTTAATAACAAACCAAATCCTTCAGC
TTGAGTCGTCCAAGCCAACGCGACCCTAATTCGATTCCACCTCCAATTTACCTTTTTGCCGTTTTCGATC
AAATTGTGGGGGCTCTTTTTATTTGAAAGTCGTAAAATGGCGCGTCCTTGTCGAAAATTGAGATAGCTAA
TGGTTCCAAATAAAATCAAATGCATGAACCTAGTAGGAAAAATCGTTTTTTTTTTCATCTTCCAAAGAAA
AAGTTCAAGATAAACCCACCACTCCAGCAATCCACCTACGCGTTTTTCACCGGAAACTGTCATTTGTTTT
TGATGTATGACAGTGCCAGCACTGAACTAAATTCCCATTTGTTTTGTTGTGGTGTTATCTAACCACGTGG
CTCTTTCTCTAAATTTTGCGTAGGCTGCAAGATCCGCAATCCCACCAAAAAATGGTTTCTAATGTACTTC
ATACATATCCCACATGACTCAGTGCTCCGAAACGCCCAGCAACCCCCGCGTTTGTCTTTACAAAAATGAG
GCGGAAATGGGAAATTTTCCTGCTATTGCTATGGTAAAATACTTAAGCTGTATTGAGATTTGGGAAATTG
AAAGATAAGATGAAAAATCCACTCTGTATAATTAAAAAGGTTTATTTTTTTTGTAATTTTTGTACCGCAA
ATTTTTTCATTAACTGATTTTTCTTTATTCATTCGATGGCCCAGTTTCAGATCTTCATTATCATGTAGTT
TATTCATTCAAACTATTTGTGACATCATGATGGTTGTTTAAAAATAATTTCGAATGAAGAAAGCTTAAAC
CTATTATAATTTTCTTTTCTATAAAAAATATTGATTTTGTAAAGCGTTTGGCAGTGACAGTACCAAAAAA
TGTTTTAAAATGATTTAAGAAAATTTTTTATTTTATTTGTATAATACGCGTAAAATGAGTATACTCGTCA
TTTGTCACGAATCGAGTTCTCAGTTTGCTGTGAATATCTTGTAATAGAAATCGATCTCATAGTGTCACTT
TTGAGGCATAACTTTTCAGGTTGTTACAAGTTCATTAACTTGTCAAGACTGGGTCATGTTTTAAAGTGTA
ACTGTTACCCATGTACCCTAAACTTTGAGACAAACTCCTCAAAACTTGTAACCAGAATCCTATGTAGATG
ACTCACAAAACCCTGTTTTCAATTTGAACGAATTTCGAAACTGGCCAAAATGTTCCCCTCTTGCTCACCT
AATGCTTTTACCATTTAAAAAGGATGGTAACAACACTCTTTCGAAAATGTAGGCGGTCCATTTTCGGTTT
CTCATAACCGTCTGGCTCTATCTCCTAGTGCGCGAGGAGAGGGCGGGCGGAGTAGGAATCGGGGGCAGCG
CACTCATACACTCTGCCCTTCTCTTTTGCACACACAGAAAAAGATAGATACAGACCAACACTTATTGTTG
TCCAGTAAGCTTCCAGAAAACTATTTTCAGAATTACAAACTACATTTTTCTAGAACAGTCAATTGATTTT
TTACAAGATTCGAGTATTCTAACATTAGTGAAAGTATTTAGCCACTGCAATTTTCAACTGTAGGTTTCAA
CTTCCAAAAAAAATTCCTAGCATTTCTAATTGGATGAAAAAAGGCTATCTAGACCCTCCATTATTTACTC
ATAATTTCATCTCGTCCTCATTTTTAATCCCCTCATTGATCCCATCACAATCCGCCAAAATGTTTTTTAA
ACACTTTTTTCTTCACCAGCCGTATGTGGTCAACTGCCTAAAAATTTCACAGCTATTTGTCATTCCTTGC
AGAAGAACTTCATTCTTCTTTTTCGAAAATGTCCGAACTCATCAAGGAGAACATGCACATGAAGCTCTAC
ATGGAGGGAACCGTAGACAACCACCACTTCAAGTGCACCTCCGAGGGAGAGGGAAAGCCATACGAGGGAA
CCCAAACCATGCGTATCAAGGTCGTCGAGGGAGGACCACTCCCATTCGCCTTCGACATCCTCGCCACCTC
CTTCCTCTACGGGTCCAAGGTAAGTTTAAACATATATATACTAACTAACCCTGATTATTTAAATTTTCAG
ACCTTCATCAACCACACCCAAGGAATCCCAGACTTCTTCAAGCAATCCTTCCCAGAGGGATTCACCTGGG
AGCGTGTCACCACCTACGAGGACGGAGGAGTCCTCACCGCCACCCAAGACACCTCCCTCCAAGACGGATG
CCTCATCTACAACGTCAAGATCCGTGGAGTCAACTTCACCTCCAACGGACCAGTCATGCAAAAGAAGACC
CTCGGATGGGAGACCTTCACCGAGACCCTCTACCCAGCCGACGGAGGACTAGAGGGACGTAACGACATGG
CCCTCAAGCTCGTCGGAGGCTCCCACCTCATCGCCAACATCAAGGTAAGTTTAAACAGTTCGGTACTAAC
TAACCATACATATTTAAATTTTCAGACCACCTACCGTTCCAAGAAGCCAGCCAAGAACCTCAAGATGCCA
GGAGTCTACTACGTTGACTACCGTCTAGAGCGTATCAAGGAGGCCAACAACGAGACCTACGTCGAGCAAC
ACGAGGTCGCCGTCGCCCGTTACTGCGACCTCCCATCCAAGCTCGGACACAAGCTCAACTAAAAGCTTTG
GAATTCATCTCGCGCCCGTGCCTCTGACTTCTAAGTCCAATTACTCTTCAACATCCCTACATGCTCTTTC
TCCCTGTGCTCCCACCCCCTATTTTTGTTATTATCAAAAAACTTCTCTTAATTTCTTTGTTTTTTAGCTT
CTTTTAAGTCACCTCTAACAATGAAATTGTGTAGATTCAAAAATAGAATTAATTCGTAATAAAAAGTCGA
AAAAAATTGTGCTCCCTCCCCCCATTAATAATAATTCTATCCCAAAATCTACACAATGTTCTGTGTACAC
TTCTTATGTTTTTTACTTCTGATAAATTTTTTTGAAACATCATAGAAAAAACCGCACACAAAATACCTTA
TCATATGTTACGTTTCAGTTTATGACCGCAATTTTTATTTCTTCGCACGTCTGGGCCTCTCATGACGTCA
AATCATGCTCATCGTGAAAAAGTTTTGGAGTATTTTTGGAATTTTTCAATCAAGTGAAAGTTTATGAAAT
TAATTTTCCTGCTTTTGCTTTTTGGGGTTTCCCCTATTGTTTGTCAAGATTTCGAGGACGGCGTTTTTCT
TGCTAAAATCACAAGTATTGATGAGCACGATGCAAGAAAGATCGGAAGAAGGTTTGGGTTTGAGGCTCAG
TGGAAGGTGAGTAGAAGTTGATAATTTGAAAGTGGAGTAGTGTCTATGGGGTTTTTGCCTTAAATGACAG
AATACATTCCCAATATACCAAACATAACTGTTTGGGCCCGGTACCCAGCTTTTGTTCCCTTTAGTGAGGG
TTAATTGCGCGCTTGGCGTAATCATGGTCATAGCTGTTTCCTGTGTGAAATTGTTATCCGCTCACAATTC
CACACAACATACGAGCCGGGAGCATAAAGTGTAAAGCCTGGGGTGCCTAATGAGTGAGCTAACTCACATT
AATTGCGTTGCGCTCACTGCCCGCTTTCCAGTCGGGAAACCTGTCGTGCCAGCTGCATTAATGAATCGGC
CAACGCGCGGGGAGAGGCGGTTTGCGTATTGGGCGCTCTTCCGCTTCCTCGCTCACTGACTCGCTGCGCT
CGGTCGTTCGGCTGCGGCGAGCGGTATCAGCTCACTCAAAGGCGGTAATACGGTTATCCACAGAATCAGG
GGATAACGCAGGAAAGAACATGTGAGCAAAAGGCCAGCAAAAGGCCAGGAACCGTAAAAAGGCCGCGTTG
CTGGCGTTTTTCCATAGGCTCCGCCCCCCTGACGAGCATCACAAAAATCGACGCTCAAGTCAGAGGTGGC
GAAACCCGACAGGACTATAAAGATACCAGGCGTTTCCCCCTGGAAGCTCCCTCGTGCGCTCTCCTGTTCC
GACCCTGCCGCTTACCGGATACCTGTCCGCCTTTCTCCCTTCGGGAAGCGTGGCGCTTTCTCATAGCTCA
CGCTGTAGGTATCTCAGTTCGGTGTAGGTCGTTCGCTCCAAGCTGGGCTGTGTGCACGAACCCCCCGTTC
AGCCCGACCGCTGCGCCTTATCCGGTAACTATCGTCTTGAGTCCAACCCGGTAAGACACGACTTATCGCC
ACTGGCAGCAGCCACTGGTAACAGGATTAGCAGAGCGAGGTATGTAGGCGGTGCTACAGAGTTCTTGAAG
TGGTGGCCTAACTACGGCTACACTAGAAGAACAGTATTTGGTATCTGCGCTCTGCTGAAGCCAGTTACCT
TCGGAAAAAGAGTTGGTAGCTCTTGATCCGGCAAACAAACCACCGCTGGTAGCGGTGGTTTTTTTGTTTG
CAAGCAGCAGATTACGCGCAGAAAAAAAGGATCTCAAGAAGATCCTTTGATCTTTTCTACGGGGTCTGAC
GCTCAGTGGAACGAAAACTCACGTTAAGGGATTTTGGTCATGAGATTATCAAAAAGGATCTTCACCTAGA
TCCTTTTAAATTAAAAATGAAGTTTTAAATCAATCTAAAGTATATATGAGTAAACTTGGTCTGACAGTTA
CCAATGCTTAATCAGTGAGGCACCTATCTCAGCGATCTGCCTATTTCGTTCATCCATAGTTGCCTGACTC
CCCGTCGTGTAGATAACTACGATACGGGAGGGCTTACCATCTGGCCCCAGTGCTGCAATGATACCGCGAG
ACCCACGCTCACCGGCTCCAGATTTATCAGCAATAAACCAGCCAGCCGGAAGGGCCGAGCGCAGAAGTGG
TCCTGCAACTTTATCCGCCTCCATCCAGTCTATTAATTGTTGCCGGGAAGCTAGAGTAAGTAGTTCGCCA
GTTAATAGTTTGCGCAACGTTGTTGCCATTGCTACAGGCATCGTGGTGTCACGCTCGTCGTTTGGTATGG
CTTCATTCAGCTCCGGTTCCCAACGATCAAGGCGAGTTACATGATCCCCCATGTTGTGCAAAAAAGCGGT
TAGCTCCTTCGGTCCTCCGATCGTTGTCAGAAGTAAGTTGGCCGCAGTGTTATCACTCATGGTTATGGCA
GCACTGCATAATTCTCTTACTGTCATGCCATCCGTAAGATGCTTTTCTGTGACTGGTGAGTACTCAACCA
AGTCATTCTGAGAATAGTGTATGCGGCGACCGAGTTGCTCTTGCCCGGCGTCAATACGGGATAATACCGC
GCCACATAGCAGAACTTTAAAAGTGCTCATCATTGGAAAACGTTCTTCGGGGCGAAAACTCTCAAGGATC
TTACCGCTGTTGAGATCCAGTTCGATGTAACCCACTCGTGCACCCAACTGATCTTCAGCATCTTTTACTT
TCACCAGCGTTTCTGGGTGAGCAAAAACAGGAAGGCAAAATGCCGCAAAAAAGGGAATAAGGGCGACACG
GAAATGTTGAATACTCATACTCTTCCTTTTTCAATATTATTGAAGCATTTATCAGGGTTATTGTCTCATG
AGCGGATACATATTTGAATGTATTTAGAAAAATAAACAAATAGGGGTTCCGCGCACATTTCCCCGAAAAG
TGCCACCTAAATTGTAAGCGTTAATATTTTGTTAAAATTCGCGTTAAATTTTTGTTAAATCAGCTCATTT
TTTAACCAATAGGCCGAAATCGGCAAAATCCCTTATAAATCAAAAGAATAGACCGAGATAGGGT
[37 nt withheld, positions 7111-7147]
AAAGAACGTGGACTCCAACGTCAAAGG
[49 nt withheld, positions 7175-7223]
T
[91 nt withheld, positions 7225-7315]
GAACGTGGC
